Addgene plasmid #121940: pLH-sgRNA-Sirius-8XPP7
Purpose: CRISPR-Sirius plasmid
Depositing lab: Thoru Pederson. Depositing organization: University of Massachusetts, Worcester. Publication: CRISPR-Sirius: RNA scaffolds for signal amplification in genome imaging. Ma H, Tu LC, Naseri A, Chung YC, Grunwald D, Zhang S, Pederson T. Nat Methods. 2018 Nov;15(11):928-931. doi: 10.1038/s41592-018-0174-0. Epub 2018 Oct 30. PubMed 30377374.
Backbone
  Vector backbone: pLKO.1
  Backbone size w/o insert (bp): 8171
  Total vector size (bp): 8591
  Vector type: Mammalian Expression, Lentiviral, CRISPR
  Selectable markers: Hygromycin
Growth in bacteria
  Bacterial resistance: Ampicillin, 100 μg/mL
  Growth temperature: 30°C
  Growth strain: ccdB Survival
  Growth instructions: May require 2 days to grow
  Copy number: High Copy
Gene/Insert
  Gene/Insert name: sgRNA-Sirius-8XPP7
  Species: Synthetic
  Insert size (bp): 420
  Promoter: human U6 promoter
  Tag / fusion protein: no
  Cloning method: Restriction Enzyme; 5′ cloning site Sbf I (not destroyed); 3′ cloning site EcoR I (not destroyed)
  Sequencing primers: 5′ cccttcaccgagggcctatttccc; 3′ CTATTCTTTCCCCTGCACTGTACCC
Terms and licenses: Academic/Nonprofit Terms; Industry Terms: Not Available to Industry
How to cite: pLH-sgRNA-Sirius-8XPP7 was a gift from Thoru Pederson (Addgene plasmid # 121940 ; http://n2t.net/addgene:121940 ; RRID:Addgene_121940)
