[The description below was written by a language model from this plasmid's Addgene catalogue record and the feature table of its GenBank file.]
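Description:
pLH-sgRNA-Sirius-8XPP7 is a third-generation-style, self-inactivating lentiviral vector built on the pLKO.1 backbone for expressing a modified CRISPR guide RNA in mammalian cells. In bacteria it is maintained through a high-copy ColE1/pUC origin with ampicillin resistance, and it also carries an f1 origin. The lentiviral portion comprises an RSV promoter driving a truncated HIV-1 5' LTR, the Psi packaging signal, the Rev response element, a cPPT/CTS element and a U3-deleted 3' LTR, so the region between the LTRs can be packaged and integrated while LTR promoter activity is lost after integration. An SV40 poly(A) signal and SV40 origin lie just outside the 3' LTR. Transduced cells are selected with hygromycin, whose resistance gene is driven by the human PGK promoter.

The payload is a synthetic insert of about 420 bp placed between SbfI and EcoRI sites under the human U6 RNA polymerase III promoter. By its name, it is a Sirius sgRNA scaffold carrying eight PP7 aptamer repeats, although the scaffold itself is not annotated in the feature table. PP7 hairpins are bound by PP7 coat protein, so a fluorescent coat-protein fusion supplied separately can decorate each guide with multiple fluorophores. This fits the associated work on RNA scaffolds for signal amplification in genome imaging. A ccdB toxin gene sits downstream of the U6 promoter, which explains the need for a ccdB-tolerant strain. It most likely acts as a counter-selectable stuffer to be replaced by a chosen targeting sequence, though the record does not state this explicitly. No Cas9 or dCas9 is encoded, so that component must come from another construct.
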