LOCUS       Exported 8591 bp ds-DNA circular SYN 12-MAY-2021
DEFINITION  CRISPR-Sirius plasmid.
ACCESSION   .
VERSION     .
KEYWORDS    pLH-sgRNA-Sirius-8XPP7
SOURCE      synthetic DNA construct
  ORGANISM  synthetic DNA construct
REFERENCE   1 (bases 1 to 8591)
  AUTHORS   Ma H, Tu LC, Naseri A, Chung YC, Grunwald D, Zhang S, Pederson T
  TITLE     CRISPR-Sirius: RNA scaffolds for signal amplification in genome
            imaging.
  JOURNAL   Nat Methods. 2018 Nov;15(11):928-931. doi:
            10.1038/s41592-018-0174-0. Epub 2018 Oct 30.
  PUBMED    30377374
REFERENCE   2 (bases 1 to 8591)
  AUTHORS   .
  TITLE     Direct Submission
  JOURNAL   Exported May 12, 2021 from SnapGene Server 1.1.58
            http://www.snapgene.com
FEATURES             Location/Qualifiers
     source          1..8591
                     /organism="synthetic DNA construct"
                     /mol_type="other DNA"
     primer_bind     426..444
                     /label=hPGK-F
                     /note="Human PGK promoter, forward primer"
     CDS             597..1622
                     /codon_start=1
                     /gene="aph(4)-Ia"
                     /product="aminoglycoside phosphotransferase from E. coli"
                     /label=HygR
                     /note="confers resistance to hygromycin"
                     /translation="MKKPELTATSVEKFLIEKFDSVSDLMQLSEGEESRAFSFDVGGRG
                     YVLRVNSCADGFYKDRYVYRHFASAALPIPEVLDIGEFSESLTYCISRRAQGVTLQDLP
                     ETELPAVLQPVAEAMDAIAAADLSQTSGFGPFGPQGIGQYTTWRDFICAIADPHVYHWQ
                     TVMDDTVSASVAQALDELMLWAEDCPEVRHLVHADFGSNNVLTDNGRITAVIDWSEAMF
                     GDSQYEVANIFFWRPWLACMEQQTRYFERRHPELAGSPRLRAYMLRIGLDQLYQSLVDG
                     NFDDAAWAQGRCDAIVRSGAGTVGRTQIARRSAAVWTDGCVEVLADSGNRRPSTRPRAK
                     E"
     primer_bind     complement(1646..1662)
                     /label=KS primer
                     /note="common sequencing primer, one of multiple similar
                     variants"
     primer_bind     complement(1647..1663)
                     /label=pBluescriptKS
                     /note="For pBluescript vector"
     LTR             1745..1978
                     /label=3' LTR (Delta-U3)
                     /note="self-inactivating 3' long terminal repeat (LTR) from
                     HIV-1"
     polyA_signal    2050..2171
                     /label=SV40 poly(A) signal
                     /note="SV40 polyadenylation signal"
     primer_bind     complement(2087..2106)
                     /label=SV40pA-R
                     /note="SV40 polyA, reverse primer"
     primer_bind     2141..2160
                     /label=EBV-rev
                     /note="SV40 polyA terminator, reverse primer"
     rep_origin      2211..2346
                     /label=SV40 ori
                     /note="SV40 origin of replication"
     primer_bind     2273..2292
                     /label=SV40pro-F
                     /note="SV40 promoter/origin, forward primer"
     primer_bind     complement(2366..2385)
                     /label=T7
                     /note="T7 promoter, forward primer"
     promoter        complement(2367..2385)
                     /label=T7 promoter
                     /note="promoter for bacteriophage T7 RNA polymerase"
     primer_bind     complement(2395..2412)
                     /label=M13 Forward
                     /note="In lacZ gene. Also called M13-F20 or M13 (-21)
                     Forward"
     primer_bind     complement(2395..2411)
                     /label=M13 fwd
                     /note="common sequencing primer, one of multiple similar
                     variants"
     primer_bind     complement(2404..2426)
                     /label=M13/pUC Forward
                     /note="In lacZ gene"
     rep_origin      2553..3008
                     /direction=RIGHT
                     /label=f1 ori
                     /note="f1 bacteriophage origin of replication; arrow
                     indicates direction of (+) strand synthesis"
     primer_bind     complement(2640..2659)
                     /label=F1ori-R
                     /note="F1 origin, reverse primer"
     primer_bind     2850..2871
                     /label=F1ori-F
                     /note="F1 origin, forward primer"
     promoter        3034..3138
                     /gene="bla"
                     /label=AmpR promoter
     CDS             3139..3999
                     /codon_start=1
                     /gene="bla"
                     /product="beta-lactamase"
                     /label=AmpR
                     /note="confers resistance to ampicillin, carbenicillin, and
                     related antibiotics"
                     /translation="MSIQHFRVALIPFFAAFCLPVFAHPETLVKVKDAEDQLGARVGYI
                     ELDLNSGKILESFRPEERFPMMSTFKVLLCGAVLSRIDAGQEQLGRRIHYSQNDLVEYS
                     PVTEKHLTDGMTVRELCSAAITMSDNTAANLLLTTIGGPKELTAFLHNMGDHVTRLDRW
                     EPELNEAIPNDERDTTMPVAMATTLRKLLTGELLTLASRQQLIDWMEADKVAGPLLRSA
                     LPAGWFIADKSGAGERGSRGIIAALGPDGKPSRIVVIYTTGSQATMDERNRQIAEIGAS
                     LIKHW"
     primer_bind     complement(3357..3376)
                     /label=Amp-R
                     /note="Ampicillin resistance gene, reverse primer"
     rep_origin      4170..4758
                     /direction=RIGHT
                     /label=ori
                     /note="high-copy-number ColE1/pMB1/pBR322/pUC origin of
                     replication"
     primer_bind     4659..4678
                     /label=pBR322ori-F
                     /note="pBR322 origin, forward primer"
     primer_bind     4912..4929
                     /label=L4440
                     /note="L4440 vector, forward primer"
     protein_bind    5046..5067
                     /label=CAP binding site
                     /bound_moiety="E. coli catabolite activator protein"
                     /note="CAP binding activates transcription in the presence
                     of cAMP."
     promoter        5082..5112
                     /label=lac promoter
                     /note="promoter for the E. coli lac operon"
     protein_bind    5120..5136
                     /label=lac operator
                     /bound_moiety="lac repressor encoded by lacI"
                     /note="The lac repressor binds to the lac operator to
                     inhibit transcription in E. coli. This inhibition can be
                     relieved by adding lactose or
                     isopropyl-beta-D-thiogalactopyranoside (IPTG)."
     primer_bind     5125..5147
                     /label=M13/pUC Reverse
                     /note="In lacZ gene"
     primer_bind     5144..5160
                     /label=M13 rev
                     /note="common sequencing primer, one of multiple similar
                     variants"
     primer_bind     5144..5160
                     /label=M13 Reverse
                     /note="In lacZ gene. Also called M13-rev"
     primer_bind     5179..5199
                     /label=T3
                     /note="T3 promoter, forward primer"
     promoter        5181..5199
                     /label=T3 promoter
                     /note="promoter for bacteriophage T3 RNA polymerase"
     promoter        5227..5453
                     /label=RSV promoter
                     /note="Rous sarcoma virus enhancer/promoter"
     LTR             5454..5634
                     /label=5' LTR (truncated)
                     /note="truncated 5' long terminal repeat (LTR) from HIV-1"
     misc_feature    5681..5806
                     /label=HIV-1 Psi
                     /note="packaging signal of human immunodeficiency virus
                     type 1"
     misc_feature    6299..6532
                     /label=RRE
                     /note="The Rev response element (RRE) of HIV-1 allows for
                     Rev-dependent mRNA export from the nucleus to the
                     cytoplasm."
     CDS             6717..6761
                     /codon_start=1
                     /product="antigenic peptide corresponding to amino acids
                     655 to 669 of the HIV envelope protein gp41 (Lutje Hulsik
                     et al., 2013)"
                     /label=gp41 peptide
                     /note="recognized by the 2H10 single-chain llama nanobody"
                     /translation="KNEQELLELDKWASL"
     promoter        7059..7299
                     /label=U6 promoter
                     /note="RNA polymerase III promoter for human U6 snRNA"
     primer_bind     7059..7079
                     /label=hU6-F
                     /note="Human U6 promoter, forward primer"
     primer_bind     7230..7249
                     /label=LKO.1 5'
                     /note="Human U6 promoter, forward primer"
     CDS             7648..7953
                     /codon_start=1
                     /gene="ccdB"
                     /product="CcdB, a bacterial toxin that poisons DNA gyrase"
                     /label=ccdB
                     /note="Plasmids containing the ccdB gene cannot be
                     propagated in standard E. coli strains."
                     /translation="MQFKVYTYKRESRYRLFVDVQSDIIDTPGRRMVIPLASARLLSDK
                     VSRELYPVVHIGDESWRMMTTDMASVPVSVIGEEVADLSHRENDIKNAINLMFWGI"
     primer_bind     7832..7851
                     /label=ccdB-fwd
                     /note="ccdB gene, forward primer"
     misc_feature    8422..8539
                     /label=cPPT/CTS
                     /note="central polypurine tract and central termination
                     sequence of HIV-1"
     promoter        8588..507
                     /label=hPGK promoter
                     /note="human phosphoglycerate kinase 1 promoter"
ORIGIN
        1 ttggggttgc gccttttcca aggcagccct gggtttgcgc agggacgcgg ctgctctggg
       61 cgtggttccg ggaaacgcag cggcgccgac cctgggtctc gcacattctt cacgtccgtt
      121 cgcagcgtca cccggatctt cgccgctacc cttgtgggcc ccccggcgac gcttcctgct
      181 ccgcccctaa gtcgggaagg ttccttgcgg ttcgcggcgt gccggacgtg acaaacggaa
      241 gccgcacgtc tcactagtac cctcgcagac ggacagcgcc agggagcaat ggcagcgcgc
      301 cgaccgcgat gggctgtggc caatagcggc tgctcagcag ggcgcgccga gagcagcggc
      361 cgggaagggg cggtgcggga ggcggggtgt ggggcggtag tgtgggccct gttcctgccc
      421 gcgcggtgtt ccgcattctg caagcctccg gagcgcacgt cggcagtcgg ctccctcgtt
      481 gaccgaatca ccgacctctc tccccagggg gatccaccgg atcaagcttg ccagctgggg
      541 cgccctctgg taaggttggg aagccctgca gatctgatcc cggggggcaa tgagatatga
      601 aaaagcctga actcaccgcg acgtctgtcg agaagtttct gatcgaaaag ttcgacagcg
      661 tctccgacct gatgcagctc tcggagggcg aagaatctcg tgctttcagc ttcgatgtag
      721 gagggcgtgg atatgtcctg cgggtaaata gctgcgccga tggtttctac aaagatcgtt
      781 atgtttatcg gcactttgca tcggccgcgc tcccgattcc ggaagtgctt gacattgggg
      841 aatttagcga gagcctgacc tattgcatct cccgccgtgc acagggtgtc acgttgcaag
      901 atctgcctga aaccgaactg cccgctgttc tgcagccggt cgcggaggcc atggatgcga
      961 tcgctgcggc cgatcttagc cagacgagcg ggttcggccc attcggaccg caaggaatcg
     1021 gtcaatacac tacatggcgt gatttcatat gcgcgattgc tgatccccat gtgtatcact
     1081 ggcaaactgt gatggacgac accgtcagtg cgtccgtcgc gcaggctctc gatgagctga
     1141 tgctttgggc cgaggactgc cccgaagtcc ggcacctcgt gcacgcggat ttcggctcca
     1201 acaatgtcct gacggacaat ggccgcataa cagcggtcat tgactggagc gaggcgatgt
     1261 tcggggattc ccaatacgag gtcgccaaca tcttcttctg gaggccgtgg ttggcttgta
     1321 tggagcagca gacgcgctac ttcgagcgga ggcatccgga gcttgcagga tcgccgcggc
     1381 tccgggcgta tatgctccgc attggtcttg accaactcta tcagagcttg gttgacggca
     1441 atttcgatga tgcagcttgg gcgcagggtc gatgcgacgc aatcgtccga tccggagccg
     1501 ggactgtcgg gcgtacacaa atcgcccgca gaagcgcggc cgtctggacc gatggctgtg
     1561 tagaagtact cgccgatagt ggaaaccgac gccccagcac tcgtccgagg gcaaaggaat
     1621 agagtagatg ccgaccggga tctatcgata ccgtcgacct cgaggggggg cccggtacct
     1681 ttaagaccaa tgacttacaa ggcagctgta gatcttagcc actttttaaa agaaaagggg
     1741 ggactggaag ggctaattca ctcccaacga agaaaagatc tgctttttgc ttgtactggg
     1801 tctctctggt tagaccagat ctgagcctgg gagctctctg gctaactagg gaacccactg
     1861 cttaagcctc aataaagctt gccttgagtg cttcaagtag tgtgtgcccg tctgttgtgt
     1921 gactctggta actagagatc cctcagaccc ttttagtcag tgtggaaaat ctctagcagt
     1981 agtagttcat gtcatcttat tattcagtat ttataacttg caaagaaatg aatatcagag
     2041 agtgagagga acttgtttat tgcagcttat aatggttaca aataaagcaa tagcatcaca
     2101 aatttcacaa ataaagcatt tttttcactg cattctagtt gtggtttgtc caaactcatc
     2161 aatgtatctt atcatgtctg gctctagcta tcccgcccct aactccgccc atcccgcccc
     2221 taactccgcc cagttccgcc cattctccgc cccatggctg actaattttt tttatttatg
     2281 cagaggccga ggccgcctcg gcctctgagc tattccagaa gtagtgagga ggcttttttg
     2341 gaggcctagg gacgtaccca attcgcccta tagtgagtcg tattacgcgc gctcactggc
     2401 cgtcgtttta caacgtcgtg actgggaaaa ccctggcgtt acccaactta atcgccttgc
     2461 agcacatccc cctttcgcca gctggcgtaa tagcgaagag gcccgcaccg atcgcccttc
     2521 ccaacagttg cgcagcctga atggcgaatg ggnnnnnnnn nnnnnnnnnn nnnnnnnnnn
     2581 nnnnnnnnnn nnnnnnnnnn nnnnnnnnnn nnnnnnnnnn nnnnnnnnnn nnnnnnnnnn
     2641 nnnnnnnnnn nnnnnnnnnn nnnnnnnnnn nnnnnncnnn nnnnnnnnnn nnnnnnnnnn
     2701 nnnnnnnnnn nnnnnnnnnn nnnnnnnnnn nnnnnnnnnn nnnnnnnnnn nnnnnnnnnn
     2761 nnnnnnnnan nnnnnnnnnn nnnnnnnnnn nnnnnnnnnn nnnnnnnnnn nnnnnnnncc
     2821 tttgacgttg gagtccacgt tctttaatag tggactcttg ttccaaactg gaacaacact
     2881 caaccctatc tcggtctatt cttttgattt ataagggatt ttgccgattt cggcctattg
     2941 gttaaaaaat gagctgattt aacaaaaatt taacgcgaat tttaacaaaa tattaacgct
     3001 tacaatttag gtggcacttt tcggggaaat gtgcgcggaa cccctatttg tttatttttc
     3061 taaatacatt caaatatgta tccgctcatg agacaataac cctgataaat gcttcaataa
     3121 tattgaaaaa ggaagagtat gagtattcaa catttccgtg tcgcccttat tccctttttt
     3181 gcggcatttt gccttcctgt ttttgctcac ccagaaacgc tggtgaaagt aaaagatgct
     3241 gaagatcagt tgggtgcacg agtgggttac atcgaactgg atctcaacag cggtaagatc
     3301 cttgagagtt ttcgccccga agaacgtttt ccaatgatga gcacttttaa agttctgcta
     3361 tgtggcgcgg tattatcccg tattgacgcc gggcaagagc aactcggtcg ccgcatacac
     3421 tattctcaga atgacttggt tgagtactca ccagtcacag aaaagcatct tacggatggc
     3481 atgacagtaa gagaattatg cagtgctgcc ataaccatga gtgataacac tgcggccaac
     3541 ttacttctga caacgatcgg aggaccgaag gagctaaccg cttttttgca caacatgggg
     3601 gatcatgtaa ctcgccttga tcgttgggaa ccggagctga atgaagccat accaaacgac
     3661 gagcgtgaca ccacgatgcc tgtagcaatg gcaacaacgt tgcgcaaact attaactggc
     3721 gaactactta ctctagcttc ccggcaacaa ttaatagact ggatggaggc ggataaagtt
     3781 gcaggaccac ttctgcgctc ggcccttccg gctggctggt ttattgctga taaatctgga
     3841 gccggtgagc gtgggtctcg cggtatcatt gcagcactgg ggccagatgg taagccctcc
     3901 cgtatcgtag ttatctacac gacggggagt caggcaacta tggatgaacg aaatagacag
     3961 atcgctgaga taggtgcctc actgattaag cattggtaac tgtcagacca agtttactca
     4021 tatatacttt agattgattt aaaacttcat ttttaattta aaaggatcta ggtgaagatc
     4081 ctttttgata atctcatgac caaaatccct taacgtgagt tttcgttcca ctgagcgtca
     4141 gaccccgtag aaaagatcaa aggatcttct tgagatcctt tttttctgcg cgtaatctgc
     4201 tgcttgcaaa caaaaaaacc accgctacca gcggtggttt gtttgccgga tcaagagcta
     4261 ccaactcttt ttccgaaggt aactggcttc agcagagcgc agataccaaa tactgttctt
     4321 ctagtgtagc cgtagttagg ccaccacttc aagaactctg tagcaccgcc tacatacctc
     4381 gctctgctaa tcctgttacc agtggctgct gccagtggcg ataagtcgtg tcttaccggg
     4441 ttggactcaa gacgatagtt accggataag gcgcagcggt cgggctgaac ggggggttcg
     4501 tgcacacagc ccagcttgga gcgaacgacc tacaccgaac tgagatacct acagcgtgag
     4561 ctatgagaaa gcgccacgct tcccgaaggg agaaaggcgg acaggtatcc ggtaagcggc
     4621 agggtcggaa caggagagcg cacgagggag cttccagggg gaaacgcctg gtatctttat
     4681 agtcctgtcg ggtttcgcca cctctgactt gagcgtcgat ttttgtgatg ctcgtcaggg
     4741 gggcggagcc tatggaaaaa cgccagcaac gcggcctttt tacggttcct ggccttttgc
     4801 tggccttttg ctcacatgtt ctttcctgcg ttatcccctg attctgtgga taaccgtatt
     4861 accgcctttg agtgagctga taccgctcgc cgcagccgaa cgaccgagcg cagcgagtca
     4921 gtgagcgagg aagcggaaga gcgcccaata cgcaaaccgc ctctccccgc gcgttggccg
     4981 attcattaat gcagctggca cgacaggttt cccgactgga aagcgggcag tgagcgcaac
     5041 gcaattaatg tgagttagct cactcattag gcaccccagg ctttacactt tatgcttccg
     5101 gctcgtatgt tgtgtggaat tgtgagcgga taacaatttc acacaggaaa cagctatgac
     5161 catgattacg ccaagcgcgc aattaaccct cactaaaggg aacaaaagct ggagctgcaa
     5221 gcttaatgta gtcttatgca atactcttgt agtcttgcaa catggtaacg atgagttagc
     5281 aacatgcctt acaaggagag aaaaagcacc gtgcatgccg attggtggaa gtaaggtggt
     5341 acgatcgtgc cttattagga aggcaacaga cgggtctgac atggattgga cgaaccactg
     5401 aattgccgca ttgcagagat attgtattta agtgcctagc tcgatacata aacgggtctc
     5461 tctggttaga ccagatctga gcctgggagc tctctggcta actagggaac ccactgctta
     5521 agcctcaata aagcttgcct tgagtgcttc aagtagtgtg tgcccgtctg ttgtgtgact
     5581 ctggtaacta gagatccctc agaccctttt agtcagtgtg gaaaatctct agcagtggcg
     5641 cccgaacagg gacttgaaag cgaaagggaa accagaggag ctctctcgac gcaggactcg
     5701 gcttgctgaa gcgcgcacgg caagaggcga ggggcggcga ctggtgagta cgccaaaaat
     5761 tttgactagc ggaggctaga aggagagaga tgggtgcgag agcgtcagta ttaagcgggg
     5821 gagaattaga tcgcgatggg aaaaaattcg gttaaggcca gggggaaaga aaaaatataa
     5881 attaaaacat atagtatggg caagcaggga gctagaacga ttcgcagtta atcctggcct
     5941 gttagaaaca tcagaaggct gtagacaaat actgggacag ctacaaccat cccttcagac
     6001 aggatcagaa gaacttagat cattatataa tacagtagca accctctatt gtgtgcatca
     6061 aaggatagag ataaaagaca ccaaggaagc tttagacaag atagaggaag agcaaaacaa
     6121 aagtaagacc accgcacagc aagcggccgc tgatcttcag acctggagga ggagatatga
     6181 gggacaattg gagaagtgaa ttatataaat ataaagtagt aaaaattgaa ccattaggag
     6241 tagcacccac caaggcaaag agaagagtgg tgcagagaga aaaaagagca gtgggaatag
     6301 gagctttgtt ccttgggttc ttgggagcag caggaagcac tatgggcgca gcgtcaatga
     6361 cgctgacggt acaggccaga caattattgt ctggtatagt gcagcagcag aacaatttgc
     6421 tgagggctat tgaggcgcaa cagcatctgt tgcaactcac agtctggggc atcaagcagc
     6481 tccaggcaag aatcctggct gtggaaagat acctaaagga tcaacagctc ctggggattt
     6541 ggggttgctc tggaaaactc atttgcacca ctgctgtgcc ttggaatgct agttggagta
     6601 ataaatctct ggaacagatt tggaatcaca cgacctggat ggagtgggac agagaaatta
     6661 acaattacac aagcttaata cactccttaa ttgaagaatc gcaaaaccag caagaaaaga
     6721 atgaacaaga attattggaa ttagataaat gggcaagttt gtggaattgg tttaacataa
     6781 caaattggct gtggtatata aaattattca taatgatagt aggaggcttg gtaggtttaa
     6841 gaatagtttt tgctgtactt tctatagtga atagagttag gcagggatat tcaccattat
     6901 cgtttcagac ccacctccca accccgaggg gacccgacag gcccgaagga atagaagaag
     6961 aaggtggaga gagagacaga gacagatcca ttcgattagt gaacggatct cgacggtatc
     7021 gatcacgaga ctagcctcga gcggccgccc ccttcaccga gggcctattt cccatgattc
     7081 cttcatattt gcatatacga tacaaggctg ttagagagat aattggaatt aatttgactg
     7141 taaacacaaa gatattagta caaaatacgt gacgtagaaa gtaataattt cttgggtagt
     7201 ttgcagtttt aaaattatgt tttaaaatgg actatcatat gcttaccgta acttgaaagt
     7261 atttcgattt cttggcttta tatatcttgt ggaaaggacg aaacaccggt gtcttcgagg
     7321 cttactaaaa gccagataac agtatgcgta tttgcgcgct gatttttgcg gtataagaat
     7381 atatactgat atgtataccc gaagtatgtc aaaaagaggt gtgctatgaa gcagcgtatt
     7441 acagtgacag ttgacagcga cagctatcag ttgctcaagg catatatgat gtcaatatct
     7501 ccggtctggt aagcacaacc atgcagaatg aagcccgtcg tctgcgtgcc gaacgctgga
     7561 aagcggaaaa tcaggaaggg atggctgagg tcgcccggtt tattgaaatg aacggctctt
     7621 ttgctgacga gaacagggac tggtgaaatg cagtttaagg tttacaccta taaaagagag
     7681 agccgttatc gtctgtttgt ggatgtacag agtgatatta ttgacacgcc cgggcgacgg
     7741 atggtgatcc ccctggccag tgcacgtctg ctgtcagata aagtctcccg tgaactttac
     7801 ccggtggtgc atatcgggga tgaaagctgg cgcatgatga ccaccgatat ggccagtgtg
     7861 ccggtctccg ttatcgggga agaagtggct gatctcagcc accgcgaaaa tgacatcaaa
     7921 aacgccatta acctgatgtt ctggggaata taaaccctgc aggacgaaga cccgtttgag
     7981 agctactgcc atgaggagca gacgatatgg cgtcgctccg atccgaccag cagagcatat
     8041 gggctcgctg gggctgcagc agcagaggat atggcctcgc tgcggagtga cgagcagacc
     8101 atatggggtc gctcggccac cagaagcaga agatatggct tcgcttccgg acaactagca
     8161 gatcatatgg gatcgctagg agtagagtag cagatgatat ggcatcgcta cgtgtgacaa
     8221 gcagaacata tgggttcgct tgtcacacaa actactcaaa tgtccgaaag gtggcaaaca
     8281 ctccaaagca gccaaacgga tcaaacatgg cagtagcaag ttcaaataag gctagtccgt
     8341 tatcaacttg aaaaagtggc accgagtcgg tgcttttttt gaattctcga cctcgagaca
     8401 aatggcagta ttcatccaca attttaaaag aaaagggggg attggggggt acagtgcagg
     8461 ggaaagaata gtagacataa tagcaacaga catacaaact aaagaattac aaaaacaaat
     8521 tacaaaaatt caaaattttc gggtttatta cagggacagc agagatccac tttggccgcg
     8581 gctcgagggg g
//
